>Addgene plasmid #91577 | pPN190 | addgene full sequence | sequence record 179026 | Addgene NGS Result
GAGGGCCTATTTCCCATGATTCCTTCATATTTGCATATACGATACAAGGCTGTTAGAGAGATAATTGGAA
TTAATTTGACTGTAAACACAAAGATATTAGTACAAAATACGTGACGTAGAAAGTAATAATTTCTTGGGTA
GTTTGCAGTTTTAAAATTATGTTTTAAAATGGACTATCATATGCTTACCGTAACTTGAAAGTATTTCGAT
TTCTTGGCTTTATATATCTTGTGGAAAGGACGAAACACCGCAGCATACTCCTGAGCGCGGGTTTTAGAGC
TAGAAATAGCAAGTTAAAATAAGGCTAGTCCGTTATCAACTTGAAAAAGTGGCACCGAGTCGGTGCTTTT
TTAAGCTTGGCGTAATCATGGTCATAGCTGTTTCCTGTGTGAAATTGTTATCCGCTCACAATTCCACACA
ACATACGAGCCGGAAGCATAAAGTGTAAAGCCTGGGGTGCCTAATGAGTGAGCTAACTCACATTAATTGC
GTTGCGCTCACTGCCCGCTTTCCAGTCGGGAAACCTGTCGTGCCAGCTGCATTAATGAATCGGCCAACGC
GCGGGGAGAGGCGGTTTGCGTATTGGGCGCTCTTCCGCTTCCTCGCTCACTGACTCGCTGCGCTCGGTCG
TTCGGCTGCGGCGAGCGGTATCAGCTCACTCAAAGGCGGTAATACGGTTATCCACAGAATCAGGGGATAA
CGCAGGAAAGAACATGTGAGCAAAAGGCCAGCAAAAGGCCAGGAACCGTAAAAAGGCCGCGTTGCTGGCG
TTTTTCCATAGGCTCCGCCCCCCTGACGAGCATCACAAAAATCGACGCTCAAGTCAGAGGTGGCGAAACC
CGACAGGACTATAAAGATACCAGGCGTTTCCCCCTGGAAGCTCCCTCGTGCGCTCTCCTGTTCCGACCCT
GCCGCTTACCGGATACCTGTCCGCCTTTCTCCCTTCGGGAAGCGTGGCGCTTTCTCATAGCTCACGCTGT
AGGTATCTCAGTTCGGTGTAGGTCGTTCGCTCCAAGCTGGGCTGTGTGCACGAACCCCCCGTTCAGCCCG
ACCGCTGCGCCTTATCCGGTAACTATCGTCTTGAGTCCAACCCGGTAAGACACGACTTATCGCCACTGGC
AGCAGCCACTGGTAACAGGATTAGCAGAGCGAGGTATGTAGGCGGTGCTACAGAGTTCTTGAAGTGGTGG
CCTAACTACGGCTACACTAGAAGAACAGTATTTGGTATCTGCGCTCTGCTGAAGCCAGTTACCTTCGGAA
AAAGAGTTGGTAGCTCTTGATCCGGCAAACAAACCACCGCTGGTAGCGGTGGTTTTTTTGTTTGCAAGCA
GCAGATTACGCGCAGAAAAAAAGGATCTCAAGAAGATCCTTTGATCTTTTCTACGGGGTCTGACGCTCAG
TGGAACGAAAACTCACGTTAAGGGATTTTGGTCATGAGATTATCAAAAAGGATCTTCACCTAGATCCTTT
TAAATTAAAAATGAAGTTTTAAATCAATCTAAAGTATATATGAGTAAACTTGGTCTGACAGTTACCAATG
CTTAATCAGTGAGGCACCTATCTCAGCGATCTGTCTATTTCGTTCATCCATAGTTGCCTGACTCCCCGTC
GTGTAGATAACTACGATACGGGAGGGCTTACCATCTGGCCCCAGTGCTGCAATGATACCGCGAGACCCAC
GCTCACCGGCTCCAGATTTATCAGCAATAAACCAGCCAGCCGGAAGGGCCGAGCGCAGAAGTGGTCCTGC
AACTTTATCCGCCTCCATCCAGTCTATTAATTGTTGCCGGGAAGCTAGAGTAAGTAGTTCGCCAGTTAAT
AGTTTGCGCAACGTTGTTGCCATTGCTACAGGCATCGTGGTGTCACGCTCGTCGTTTGGTATGGCTTCAT
TCAGCTCCGGTTCCCAACGATCAAGGCGAGTTACATGATCCCCCATGTTGTGCAAAAAAGCGGTTAGCTC
CTTCGGTCCTCCGATCGTTGTCAGAAGTAAGTTGGCCGCAGTGTTATCACTCATGGTTATGGCAGCACTG
CATAATTCTCTTACTGTCATGCCATCCGTAAGATGCTTTTCTGTGACTGGTGAGTACTCAACCAAGTCAT
TCTGAGAATAGTGTATGCGGCGACCGAGTTGCTCTTGCCCGGCGTCAATACGGGATAATACCGCGCCACA
TAGCAGAACTTTAAAAGTGCTCATCATTGGAAAACGTTCTTCGGGGCGAAAACTCTCAAGGATCTTACCG
CTGTTGAGATCCAGTTCGATGTAACCCACTCGTGCACCCAACTGATCTTCAGCATCTTTTACTTTCACCA
GCGTTTCTGGGTGAGCAAAAACAGGAAGGCAAAATGCCGCAAAAAAGGGAATAAGGGCGACACGGAAATG
TTGAATACTCATACTCTTCCTTTTTCAATATTATTGAAGCATTTATCAGGGTTATTGTCTCATGAGCGGA
TACATATTTGAATGTATTTAGAAAAATAAACAAATAGGGGTTCCGCGCACATTTCCCCGAAAAGTGCCAC
CTGACGTCTAAGAAACCATTATTATCATGACATTAACCTATAAAAATAGGCGTATCACGAGGCCCTTTCG
TCTCGCGCGTTTCGGTGATGACGGTGAAAACCTCTGACACATGCAGCTCCCGGAGACGGTCACAGCTTGT
CTGTAAGCGGATGCCGGGAGCAGACAAGCCCGTCAGGGCGCGTCAGCGGGTGTTGGCGGGTGTCGGGGCT
GGCTTAACTATGCGGCATCAGAGCAGATTGTACTGAGAGTGCACCATATGCGGTGTGAAATACCGCACAG
ATGCGTAAGGAGAAAATACCGCATCAGGCGCCATTCGCCATTCAGGCTGCGCAACTGTTGGGAAGGGCGA
TCGGTGCGGGCCTCTTCGCTATTACGCCAGCTGGCGAAAGGGGGATGTGCTGCAAGGCGATTAAGTTGGG
TAACGCCAGGGTTTTCCCAGTCACGACGTTGTAAAACGACGGCCAGTGAATTCGAGCTCGGTACCCGGGG
ATCCGTTAATTAA
Features (pLannotate 1.2.2; 13 found; start..end, strand, type, name):
      1..241     +  promoter       U6 promoter: RNA polymerase III promoter for human U6 snRNA
    271..346     +  misc_RNA       gRNA scaffold: guide RNA scaffold for the Streptococcus pyogenes CRISPR/Cas9 system
    395..411     -  protein_bind   lac operator: The lac repressor binds to the lac operator to inhibit transcription in E. coli. This inhibition can be relieved by adding lactose or isopropyl-β-D-thiogalactopyranoside (IPTG). lac repressor encoded by lacI
    419..449     -  promoter       lac promoter: promoter for the E. coli lac operon
    464..485     -  protein_bind   CAP binding site: CAP binding activates transcription in the presence of cAMP. E. coli catabolite activator protein
    498..590     -  CDS            lacI (fragment): lac repressor; lacI; The lac repressor binds to the lac operator to inhibit transcription in E. coli. This inhibition can be relieved by adding lactose or isopropyl-β-D-thiogalactopyranoside (IPTG).
    773..1361    -  rep_origin     ori: high-copy-number ColE1/pMB1/pBR322/pUC origin of replication
   1532..2392    -  CDS            AmpR: β-lactamase; bla; confers resistance to ampicillin, carbenicillin, and related antibiotics
   2393..2497    -  promoter       AmpR promoter: bla
   2592..2627    +  CDS            rop (fragment): Rop protein, which maintains plasmids at low copy number; rop
   2729..2828    +  misc_feature   bom (fragment): basis of mobility region from pBR322
   2834..2991    -  CDS            lacZα (fragment): LacZα fragment of β-galactosidase; lacZ fragment
   2988..3014    +  misc_feature   MCS (fragment): pUC18/19 multiple cloning site
