[The description below was written by a language model from this plasmid's Addgene catalogue record and pLannotate feature annotations shown in this document.]
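Description:
pPN190 is a small (about 3.0 kb) CRISPR guide RNA expression plasmid built on a pUC19 backbone carrying a U6 promoter cassette. It is propagated in E. coli through the high-copy ColE1/pUC origin of replication and selected with ampicillin via the β-lactamase (AmpR) gene and its native promoter. The remaining annotated features are pUC19 remnants: the lac promoter, lac operator and CAP binding site, partial lacZα and multiple cloning site sequences, and short lacI, rop and bom fragments. None of these has a role in the function of the guide cassette.

The payload is a single-guide RNA directed against human BRINP2 (also known as FAM5B). The human U6 promoter, an RNA polymerase III promoter suited to producing short, precisely initiated transcripts, drives a roughly 20-nucleotide spacer that sits in the gap between the promoter and the Streptococcus pyogenes Cas9 gRNA scaffold. The spacer was inserted using BbsI sites, which were destroyed during cloning, as is typical of type IIS oligo-insertion strategies.

The plasmid encodes no Cas9, no mammalian selection marker and no reporter, so the nuclease must be supplied separately, for example from a co-delivered plasmid or a Cas9-expressing cell line. According to the associated publication, the construct belongs to a scaled framework for CRISPR editing of human pluripotent stem cells to study psychiatric disease. In that setting it would be used by transient delivery to direct Cas9 to the BRINP2 locus.
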