Addgene plasmid #91577: pPN190
Purpose: Express sgRNA targeting human BRINP2
Depositing lab: Lindy Barrett. Depositing organization: Broad Institute. Publication: A Scaled Framework for CRISPR Editing of Human Pluripotent Stem Cells to Study Psychiatric Disease. Hazelbaker DZ, Beccard A, Bara AM, Dabkowski N, Messana A, Mazzucato P, Lam D, Manning D, Eggan K, Barrett LE. Stem Cell Reports. 2017 Oct 10;9(4):1315-1327. doi: 10.1016/j.stemcr.2017.09.006. PubMed 29020615.
Backbone
  Vector backbone: pUC19-U6 promoter
  Vector type: CRISPR
Growth in bacteria
  Bacterial resistance: Ampicillin, 100 μg/mL
  Growth temperature: 37°C
  Growth strain: DH5alpha
  Copy number: High Copy
Gene/Insert
  Gene/Insert name: BRINP2 (alt names: FAM5B; NM_021165.2)
  gRNA/shRNA sequence: CAGCATACTCCTGAGCGCGG
  Species: H. sapiens (human)
  Insert size (bp): 21
  Entrez Gene: FAM5B (a.k.a. BRINP2, DBCCR1L2, FLJ41342, KIAA1747, RP5-1026E2.1)
  Promoter: U6
  Cloning method: Restriction Enzyme; 5′ cloning site BbsI (destroyed during cloning); 3′ cloning site BbsI (destroyed during cloning)
  Sequencing primers: 5′ M13F (-21)
Terms and licenses: Academic/Nonprofit Terms; Industry Terms: Not Available to Industry
How to cite: pPN190 was a gift from Lindy Barrett (Addgene plasmid # 91577 ; http://n2t.net/addgene:91577 ; RRID:Addgene_91577)
